LOCUS       Exported 6389 bp ds-DNA circular SYN 13-MAY-2021
DEFINITION  Level0 Golden Gate part: CDS, SpCas9-p (no stop codon).
ACCESSION   .
VERSION     .
KEYWORDS    pEPOR0SP0009
SOURCE      synthetic DNA construct
  ORGANISM  synthetic DNA construct
REFERENCE   1 (bases 1 to 6389)
  AUTHORS   Raitskin O, Schudoma C, West A, Patron NJ
  TITLE     Comparison of efficiency and specificity of CRISPR-associated (Cas)
            nucleases in plants: An expanded toolkit for precision genome
            engineering.
  JOURNAL   PLoS One. 2019 Feb 27;14(2):e0211598. doi:
            10.1371/journal.pone.0211598. eCollection 2019.
  PUBMED    30811422
REFERENCE   2 (bases 1 to 6389)
  AUTHORS   .
  TITLE     Direct Submission
  JOURNAL   Exported May 13, 2021 from SnapGene Server 1.1.58
            http://www.snapgene.com
FEATURES             Location/Qualifiers
     source          1..6389
                     /organism="synthetic DNA construct"
                     /mol_type="other DNA"
     primer_bind     complement(36..54)
                     /label=pBRforEco
                     /note="pBR322 vectors, upsteam of EcoRI site, forward
                     primer"
     promoter        122..226
                     /gene="bla"
                     /label=AmpR promoter
     CDS             448..1239
                     /codon_start=1
                     /gene="aadA"
                     /product="aminoglycoside adenylyltransferase (Murphy,
                     1985)"
                     /label=SmR
                     /note="confers resistance to spectinomycin and
                     streptomycin"
                     /translation="MREAVIAEVSTQLSEVVGVIERHLEPTLLAVHLYGSAVDGGLKPH
                     SDIDLLVTVTVRLDETTRRALINDLLETSASPGESEILRAVEVTIVVHDDIIPWRYPAK
                     RELQFGEWQRNDILAGIFEPATIDIDLAILLTKAREHSVALVGPAAEELFDPVPEQDLF
                     EALNETLTLWNSPPDWAGDERNVVLTLSRIWYSAVTGKIAPKDVAADWAMERLPAQYQP
                     VILEARQAYLGQEEDRLASRADQLEEFVHYVKGEITKVVGK"
     rep_origin      1410..1998
                     /direction=RIGHT
                     /label=ori
                     /note="high-copy-number ColE1/pMB1/pBR322/pUC origin of
                     replication"
     primer_bind     1899..1918
                     /label=pBR322ori-F
                     /note="pBR322 origin, forward primer"
     primer_bind     2152..2169
                     /label=L4440
                     /note="L4440 vector, forward primer"
     CDS             2247..6350
                     /codon_start=1
                     /product="Cas9 (Csn1) endonuclease from the Streptococcus
                     pyogenes Type II CRISPR/Cas system"
                     /label=Cas9
                     /note="generates RNA-guided double strand breaks in DNA"
                     /translation="MDKKYSIGLDIGTNSVGWAVITDEYKVPSKKFKVLGNTDRHSIKK
                     NLIGALLFDSGETAEATRLKRTARRRYTRRKNRICYLQEIFSNEMAKVDDSFFHRLEES
                     FLVEEDKKHERHPIFGNIVDEVAYHEKYPTIYHLRKKLVDSTDKADLRLIYLALAHMIK
                     FRGHFLIEGDLNPDNSDVDKLFIQLVQTYNQLFEENPINASGVDAKAILSARLSKSRRL
                     ENLIAQLPGEKKNGLFGNLIALSLGLTPNFKSNFDLAEDAKLQLSKDTYDDDLDNLLAQ
                     IGDQYADLFLAAKNLSDAILLSDILRVNTEITKAPLSASMIKRYDEHHQDLTLLKALVR
                     QQLPEKYKEIFFDQSKNGYAGYIDGGASQEEFYKFIKPILEKMDGTEELLVKLNREDLL
                     RKQRTFDNGSIPHQIHLGELHAILRRQEDFYPFLKDNREKIEKILTFRIPYYVGPLARG
                     NSRFAWMTRKSEETITPWNFEEVVDKGASAQSFIERMTNFDKNLPNEKVLPKHSLLYEY
                     FTVYNELTKVKYVTEGMRKPAFLSGEQKKAIVDLLFKTNRKVTVKQLKEDYFKKIECFD
                     SVEISGVEDRFNASLGTYHDLLKIIKDKDFLDNEENEDILEDIVLTLTLFEDREMIEER
                     LKTYAHLFDDKVMKQLKRRRYTGWGRLSRKLINGIRDKQSGKTILDFLKSDGFANRNFM
                     QLIHDDSLTFKEDIQKAQVSGQGDSLHEHIANLAGSPAIKKGILQTVKVVDELVKVMGR
                     HKPENIVIEMARENQTTQKGQKNSRERMKRIEEGIKELGSQILKEHPVENTQLQNEKLY
                     LYYLQNGRDMYVDQELDINRLSDYDVDHIVPQSFLKDDSIDNKVLTRSDKNRGKSDNVP
                     SEEVVKKMKNYWRQLLNAKLITQRKFDNLTKAERGGLSELDKAGFIKRQLVETRQITKH
                     VAQILDSRMNTKYDENDKLIREVKVITLKSKLVSDFRKDFQFYKVREINNYHHAHDAYL
                     NAVVGTALIKKYPKLESEFVYGDYKVYDVRKMIAKSEQEIGKATAKYFFYSNIMNFFKT
                     EITLANGEIRKRPLIETNGETGEIVWDKGRDFATVRKVLSMPQVNIVKKTEVQTGGFSK
                     ESILPKRNSDKLIARKKDWDPKKYGGFDSPTVAYSVLVVAKVEKGKSKKLKSVKELLGI
                     TIMERSSFEKNPIDFLEAKGYKEVKKDLIIKLPKYSLFELENGRKRMLASAGELQKGNE
                     LALPSKYVNFLYLASHYEKLKGSPEDNEQKQLFVEQHKHYLDEIIEQISEFSKRVILAD
                     ANLDKVLSAYNKHRDKPIREQAENIIHLFTLTNLGAPAAFKYFDTTIDRKRYTSTKEVL
                     DATLIHQSITGLYETRIDLSQLGGD"
     CDS             6363..6383
                     /codon_start=1
                     /product="nuclear localization signal of SV40 (simian virus
                     40) large T antigen"
                     /label=SV40 NLS
                     /translation="PKKKRKV"
ORIGIN
        1 tgagaccacg aagtggctct tcagtggacg aaagggcctc gtgatacgcc tatttttata
       61 ggttaatgtc atgataataa tggtttctta gacgtcaggt ggcacttttc ggggaaatgt
      121 gcgcggaacc cctatttgtt tatttttcta aatacattca aatatgtatc cgctcatgag
      181 acaataaccc tgataaatgc ttcaataata ttgaaaaagg aagagtatgc gctcacgcaa
      241 ctggtccaga accttgaccg aacgcagcgg tggtaacggc gcagtggcgg ttttcatggc
      301 ttgttatgac tgtttttttt tggggtacag tctatgcctc gggcatccaa gcagcaagcg
      361 cgttacgccg tgggtcgatg tttgatgtta tggagcagca acgatgttac gcagcagggc
      421 agtcgcccta aaacaaagtt aaacatcatg agggaagcgg tgatcgccga agtatcgact
      481 caactatcag aggtagttgg cgtcatcgag cgccatctcg aaccgacgtt gctggccgta
      541 catttgtacg gctccgcagt ggatggcggc ctgaagccac acagcgatat tgatttgctg
      601 gttacggtga ccgtaaggct tgatgaaaca acgcggcgag ctttgatcaa cgaccttttg
      661 gaaacttcgg cttcccctgg agagagcgag attctccgcg ctgtagaagt caccattgtt
      721 gtgcacgacg acatcattcc gtggcgttat ccagctaagc gcgaactgca atttggagaa
      781 tggcagcgca atgacattct tgcaggtatc ttcgagccag ccacgatcga cattgatctg
      841 gctatcttgc tgacaaaagc aagagaacat agcgttgcct tggtaggtcc agcggcggag
      901 gaactctttg atccggttcc tgaacaggat ctatttgagg cgctaaatga aaccttaacg
      961 ctatggaact cgccgcccga ctgggctggc gatgagcgaa atgtagtgct tacgttgtcc
     1021 cgcatttggt acagcgcagt aaccggcaaa atcgcgccga aggatgtcgc tgccgactgg
     1081 gcaatggagc gcctgccggc ccagtatcag cccgtcatac ttgaagctag acaggcttat
     1141 cttggacaag aagaagatcg cttggcctcg cgcgcagatc agttggaaga atttgtccat
     1201 tacgtaaaag gcgagatcac caaggtagtc ggcaaataac tgtcagacca agtttactca
     1261 tatatacttt agattgattt aaaacttcat ttttaattta aaaggatcta ggtgaagatc
     1321 ctttttgata atctcatgac caaaatccct taacgtgagt tttcgttcca ctgagcgtca
     1381 gaccccgtag aaaagatcaa aggatcttct tgagatcctt tttttctgcg cgtaatctgc
     1441 tgcttgcaaa caaaaaaacc accgctacca gcggtggttt gtttgccgga tcaagagcta
     1501 ccaactcttt ttccgaaggt aactggcttc agcagagcgc agataccaaa tactgttctt
     1561 ctagtgtagc cgtagttagg ccaccacttc aagaactctg tagcaccgcc tacatacctc
     1621 gctctgctaa tcctgttacc agtggctgct gccagtggcg ataagtcgtg tcttaccggg
     1681 ttggactcaa gacgatagtt accggataag gcgcagcggt cgggctgaac ggggggttcg
     1741 tgcacacagc ccagcttgga gcgaacgacc tacaccgaac tgagatacct acagcgtgag
     1801 ctatgagaaa gcgccacgct tcccgaaggg agaaaggcgg acaggtatcc ggtaagcggc
     1861 agggtcggaa caggagagcg cacgagggag cttccagggg gaaacgcctg gtatctttat
     1921 agtcctgtcg ggtttcgcca cctctgactt gagcgtcgat ttttgtgatg ctcgtcaggg
     1981 gggcggagcc tatggaaaaa cgccagcaac gcggcctttt tacggttcct ggccttttgc
     2041 tggccttttg ctcacatgtt ctttcctgcg ttatcccctg attctgtgga taaccgtatt
     2101 accgcctttg agtgagctga taccgctcgc cgcagccgaa cgaccgagcg cagcgagtca
     2161 gtgagcgagg aagcggaaga gcgcccaata cgcaaaccgc ctctccccgc gcgttggccg
     2221 attcattaat cactctgtgg tctcaaatgg ataagaagta ctctatcgga ctcgatatcg
     2281 gaactaactc tgtgggatgg gctgtgatca ccgatgagta caaggtgcca tctaagaagt
     2341 tcaaggttct cggaaacacc gataggcact ctatcaagaa aaaccttatc ggtgctctcc
     2401 tcttcgattc tggtgaaact gctgaggcta ccagactcaa gagaaccgct agaagaaggt
     2461 acaccagaag aaagaacagg atctgctacc tccaagagat cttctctaac gagatggcta
     2521 aagtggatga ttcattcttc cacaggctcg aagagtcatt cctcgtggaa gaagataaga
     2581 agcacgagag gcaccctatc ttcggaaaca tcgttgatga ggtggcatac cacgagaagt
     2641 accctactat ctaccacctc agaaagaagc tcgttgattc tactgataag gctgatctca
     2701 ggctcatcta cctcgctctc gctcacatga tcaagttcag aggacacttc ctcatcgagg
     2761 gtgatctcaa ccctgataac tctgatgtgg ataagttgtt catccagctc gtgcagacct
     2821 acaaccagct tttcgaagag aaccctatca acgcttcagg tgtggatgct aaggctatcc
     2881 tctctgctag gctctctaag tcaagaaggc ttgagaacct cattgctcag ctccctggtg
     2941 agaagaagaa cggacttttc ggaaacttga tcgctctctc tctcggactc acccctaact
     3001 tcaagtctaa cttcgatctc gctgaggatg caaagctcca gctctcaaag gatacctacg
     3061 atgatgatct cgataacctc ctcgctcaga tcggagatca gtacgctgat ttgttcctcg
     3121 ctgctaagaa cctctctgat gctatcctcc tcagtgatat cctcagagtg aacaccgaga
     3181 tcaccaaggc tccactctca gcttctatga tcaagagata cgatgagcac caccaggatc
     3241 tcacacttct caaggctctt gttagacagc agctcccaga gaagtacaaa gagattttct
     3301 tcgatcagtc taagaacgga tacgctggtt acatcgatgg tggtgcatct caagaagagt
     3361 tctacaagtt catcaagcct atcctcgaga agatggatgg aaccgaggaa ctcctcgtga
     3421 agctcaatag agaggatctt ctcagaaagc agaggacctt cgataacgga tctatccctc
     3481 atcagatcca cctcggagag ttgcacgcta tccttagaag gcaagaggat ttctacccat
     3541 tcctcaagga taacagggaa aagattgaga agattctcac cttcagaatc ccttactacg
     3601 tgggacctct cgctagagga aactcaagat tcgcttggat gaccagaaag tctgaggaaa
     3661 ccatcacccc ttggaacttc gaagaggtgg tggataaggg tgctagtgct cagtctttca
     3721 tcgagaggat gaccaacttc gataagaacc ttccaaacga gaaggtgctc cctaagcact
     3781 ctttgctcta cgagtacttc accgtgtaca acgagttgac caaggttaag tacgtgaccg
     3841 agggaatgag gaagcctgct tttttgtcag gtgagcaaaa gaaggctatc gttgatctct
     3901 tgttcaagac caacagaaag gtgaccgtga agcagctcaa agaggattac ttcaagaaaa
     3961 tcgagtgctt cgattcagtt gagatttctg gtgttgagga taggttcaac gcatctctcg
     4021 gaacctacca cgatctcctc aagatcatta aggataagga tttcttggat aacgaggaaa
     4081 acgaggatat cttggaggat atcgttctta ccctcaccct ctttgaagat agagagatga
     4141 ttgaagaaag gctcaagacc tacgctcatc tcttcgatga taaggtgatg aagcagttga
     4201 agagaagaag atacactggt tggggaaggc tctcaagaaa gctcattaac ggaatcaggg
     4261 ataagcagtc tggaaagaca atccttgatt tcctcaagtc tgatggattc gctaacagaa
     4321 acttcatgca gctcatccac gatgattctc tcacctttaa agaggatatc cagaaggctc
     4381 aggtttcagg acagggtgat agtctccatg agcatatcgc taacctcgct ggatctcctg
     4441 caatcaagaa gggaatcctc cagactgtga aggttgtgga tgagttggtg aaggtgatgg
     4501 gaaggcataa gcctgagaac atcgtgatcg aaatggctag agagaaccag accactcaga
     4561 agggacagaa gaactctagg gaaaggatga agaggatcga ggaaggtatc aaagagcttg
     4621 gatctcagat cctcaaagag caccctgttg agaacactca gctccagaat gagaagctct
     4681 acctctacta cctccagaac ggaagggata tgtatgtgga tcaagagttg gatatcaaca
     4741 ggctctctga ttacgatgtt gatcatatcg tgccacagtc attcttgaag gatgattcta
     4801 tcgataacaa ggtgctcacc aggtctgata agaacagggg taagagtgat aacgtgccaa
     4861 gtgaagaggt tgtgaagaaa atgaagaact attggaggca gctcctcaac gctaagctca
     4921 tcactcagag aaagttcgat aacttgacta aggctgagag gggaggactc tctgaattgg
     4981 ataaggcagg attcatcaag aggcagcttg tggaaaccag gcagatcact aagcacgttg
     5041 cacagatcct cgattctagg atgaacacca agtacgatga gaacgataag ttgatcaggg
     5101 aagtgaaggt tatcaccctc aagtcaaagc tcgtgtctga tttcagaaag gatttccaat
     5161 tctacaaggt gagggaaatc aacaactacc accacgctca cgatgcttac cttaacgctg
     5221 ttgttggaac cgctctcatc aagaagtatc ctaagctcga gtcagagttc gtgtacggtg
     5281 attacaaggt gtacgatgtg aggaagatga tcgctaagtc tgagcaagag atcggaaagg
     5341 ctaccgctaa gtatttcttc tactctaaca tcatgaattt cttcaagacc gagattaccc
     5401 tcgctaacgg tgagatcaga aagaggccac tcatcgagac aaacggtgaa acaggtgaga
     5461 tcgtgtggga taagggaagg gatttcgcta ccgttagaaa ggtgctctct atgccacagg
     5521 tgaacatcgt taagaaaacc gaggtgcaga ccggtggatt ctctaaagag tctatcctcc
     5581 ctaagaggaa ctctgataag ctcattgcta ggaagaagga ttgggaccct aagaaatacg
     5641 gtggtttcga ttctcctacc gtggcttact ctgttctcgt tgtggctaag gttgagaagg
     5701 gaaagagtaa gaagctcaag tctgttaagg aacttctcgg aatcactatc atggaaaggt
     5761 catctttcga gaagaaccca atcgatttcc tcgaggctaa gggatacaaa gaggttaaga
     5821 aggatctcat catcaagctc ccaaagtact cactcttcga actcgagaac ggtagaaaga
     5881 ggatgctcgc ttctgctggt gagcttcaaa agggaaacga gcttgctctc ccatctaagt
     5941 acgttaactt tctttacctc gcttctcact acgagaagtt gaagggatct ccagaagata
     6001 acgagcagaa gcaacttttc gttgagcagc acaagcacta cttggatgag atcatcgagc
     6061 agatctctga gttctctaaa agggtgatcc tcgctgatgc aaacctcgat aaggtgttgt
     6121 ctgcttacaa caagcacaga gataagccta tcagggaaca ggcagagaac atcatccatc
     6181 tcttcaccct taccaacctc ggtgctcctg ctgctttcaa gtacttcgat acaaccatcg
     6241 ataggaagag atacacctct accaaagaag tgctcgatgc taccctcatc catcagtcta
     6301 tcactggact ctacgagact aggatcgatc tctcacagct cggtggtgat tcaagggctg
     6361 atcctaagaa gaagaggaag gttggttcg
//
