[The description below was written by a language model from this plasmid's Addgene catalogue record and the feature table of its GenBank file.]
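Description:
pEPOR0SP0009 is a Level 0 Golden Gate part plasmid carrying a coding sequence for Streptococcus pyogenes Cas9, designated SpCas9-p, in the pAGM1287 acceptor backbone. It is a small (about 6.4 kb), high-copy bacterial cloning vector rather than an expression construct. It replicates in E. coli from a ColE1/pUC-type origin and is selected with spectinomycin through the aadA aminoglycoside adenylyltransferase gene, which the annotation places downstream of a bla (AmpR) promoter. No plant or other eukaryotic promoter or terminator is annotated around the insert, as expected for a basic part that must be assembled with regulatory parts before it can be expressed.

The payload is the Cas9 open reading frame, encoding the RNA-guided endonuclease that makes double-strand breaks in DNA, followed closely by an SV40 large T antigen nuclear localization signal that directs the protein to the nucleus. The part is supplied without a stop codon, so it can be joined in frame to a C-terminal part such as a tag or fusion domain during assembly. The insert was cloned using BpiI sites that were destroyed in the process, which is typical of Type IIS assembly. The depositor notes that the part is compatible with the MoClo, GoldenBraid and Loop assembly systems. The record does not explain the "-p" suffix or give details of codon usage. The plasmid belongs to a toolkit built to compare the efficiency and specificity of different Cas nucleases in plants, where it serves as the standardized CDS module for building Cas9 transcription units in multigene genome-editing constructs.
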