Addgene plasmid #117522: pEPOR0SP0009
Purpose: Level0 Golden Gate part: CDS, SpCas9-p (no stop codon)
Depositing lab: Nicola Patron. Depositing organization: Earlham Institute. Publication: Comparison of efficiency and specificity of CRISPR-associated (Cas) nucleases in plants: An expanded toolkit for precision genome engineering. Raitskin O, Schudoma C, West A, Patron NJ. PLoS One. 2019 Feb 27;14(2):e0211598. doi: 10.1371/journal.pone.0211598. eCollection 2019. PubMed 30811422.
Backbone
  Vector backbone: pAGM1287
  Vector type: CRISPR
Growth in bacteria
  Bacterial resistance: Spectinomycin, 50 μg/mL
  Growth temperature: 37°C
  Growth strain: DH5alpha
  Copy number: High Copy
Gene/Insert
  Gene/Insert name: SpCas9-p (no stop codon)
  Species: Streptococcus pyogenes
  Cloning method: Restriction Enzyme; 5′ cloning site BpiI (destroyed during cloning); 3′ cloning site BpiI (destroyed during cloning)
Terms and licenses: Academic/Nonprofit Terms; Industry Terms: Not Available to Industry
Depositor comments: Compatible with MoClo, GB, Loop Please visit https://www.biorxiv.org/content/early/2018/09/20/422766 for BioRxiv preprint
How to cite: pEPOR0SP0009 was a gift from Nicola Patron (Addgene plasmid # 117522 ; http://n2t.net/addgene:117522 ; RRID:Addgene_117522)
